Addgene plasmid #57215: PS-CFP2-CCPB1-C-18
Purpose: Localization: Actin Capping Protein , Excitation: 400 / 490, Emission: 468 / 511
Depositing lab: Michael Davidson. Depositing organization: Florida State University, Tallahassee.
Backbone
  Vector backbone: PS-CFP2-C1
  Backbone size w/o insert (bp): 4750
  Vector type: Mammalian Expression
  Selectable markers: Neomycin (select with G418)
Growth in bacteria
  Bacterial resistance: Kanamycin, 50 μg/mL
  Growth temperature: 37°C
  Growth strain: DH5alpha
  Copy number: High Copy
Gene/Insert
  Gene/Insert name: CCPB1 (alt name: NM_205437.2)
  Species: G. gallus (chicken)
  Entrez Gene: CAPZB
  Promoter: CMV
  Tag / fusion protein: PS-CFP2 (N terminal on backbone)
  Cloning method: Unknown
  Sequencing primers: 5′ CMV-F; 3′ SV40pA-R
Terms and licenses: Academic/Nonprofit Terms; Industry Terms
Depositor comments: . Excitation = 400 / 490; Emission = 468 / 511
How to cite: PS-CFP2-CCPB1-C-18 was a gift from Michael Davidson (Addgene plasmid # 57215 ; http://n2t.net/addgene:57215 ; RRID:Addgene_57215)
