[The description below was written by a language model from this plasmid's Addgene catalogue record and pLannotate feature annotations shown in this document.]
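Description:
PS-CFP2-CCPB1-C-18 is a mammalian expression plasmid built on the PS-CFP2-C1 backbone, a C1-type fluorescent protein fusion vector. It encodes the chicken (Gallus gallus) F-actin capping protein beta subunit (CAPZB, listed as CCPB1) fused to the C-terminus of the photoswitchable fluorescent protein PS-CFP2. The sequenced record is about 5.6 kb. In bacteria the plasmid replicates at high copy from a ColE1/pUC-type origin and is selected with kanamycin. An f1 origin is also present. A single NeoR/KanR (Tn5 aminoglycoside phosphotransferase) gene sits behind tandem bacterial (bla-type) and SV40 early promoters and ends at an HSV TK polyadenylation signal. This one marker therefore gives kanamycin resistance in E. coli and G418 resistance in transfected mammalian cells. Several short annotations (RSF ori, ble, bGH poly(A) and large T antigen fragments) are partial matches that appear to be backbone remnants or incidental hits, not functional elements.

The expression cassette uses the human CMV immediate-early enhancer and promoter to drive the PS-CFP2 coding sequence. This is followed by a short stretch of multiple cloning site sequence and further linker sequence that joins it to the CAPZB coding sequence, and the transcript is terminated by the SV40 poly(A) signal. The "C-18" in the name probably refers to this linker arrangement, but the record does not explain it. PS-CFP2, derived from an Aequorea coerulescens protein, is photoconvertible. The record lists excitation/emission of 400/468 nm for the initial cyan state and 490/511 nm for the converted green state. The stated purpose is localization of actin capping protein, which binds the barbed ends of actin filaments. Photoconversion could also allow a chosen subpopulation of the fusion to be highlighted and followed in live-cell imaging.
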