Features (pLannotate 1.2.2; 17 found; start..end, strand, type, name):
      1..47      +  rep_origin     RSF ori (fragment): Plasmids containing the RSF 1030 origin of replication can be propagated in E. coli cells that contain additional plasmids with compatible origins.
    115..418     +  enhancer       CMV enhancer: human cytomegalovirus immediate early enhancer
    419..622     +  promoter       CMV promoter: human cytomegalovirus (CMV) immediate early promoter
    667..1380    +  CDS            PS-CFP2: PS-CFP2 is a photoconvertible blue fluorescent protein, derived from Aequorea coerulescens.
   1381..1399    +  misc_feature   MCS (fragment): multiple cloning site
   1435..2262    +  CDS            CAPZB: CAPZB_CHICK - Experimental evidence at protein level: Swiss-Prot protein existence level 1. F-actin-capping proteins bind in a Ca(2+)-independent manner to the fast growing ends of actin filaments (barbed end) thereby blocking the exchange of subunits at these ends. Unlike other capping proteins (such as gelsolin and severin), these proteins do not sever actin filaments. May play a role in the regulation of cell morphology and cytoskeletal organization. From Gallus gallus (Chicken).
   2266..2302    +  misc_feature   MCS (fragment): multiple cloning site
   2319..2403    +  CDS            large T antigen (fragment): large T antigen from SV40 (simian virus 40)
   2426..2547    +  polyA_signal   SV40 poly(A) signal: SV40 polyadenylation signal
   2581..3009    -  rep_origin     f1 ori (sequence partly withheld): f1 bacteriophage origin of replication; arrow indicates direction of (+) strand synthesis
   3036..3140    +  promoter       AmpR promoter: bla
   3142..3499    +  promoter       SV40 promoter: SV40 enhancer and early promoter
   3534..4328    +  CDS            NeoR/KanR: aminoglycoside phosphotransferase from Tn5; aph(3')-II (or nptII); confers resistance to neomycin, kanamycin, and G418 (Geneticin®)
   4349..4501    +  CDS            ble (fragment): BLE_KLEPN - Experimental evidence at protein level: Swiss-Prot protein existence level 1. Binding protein with a strong affinity to the bleomycin family of antibiotics. Binds to CL990; an antimitotic-antibiotic compound. From Klebsiella pneumoniae.
   4560..4607    +  polyA_signal   HSV TK poly(A) signal: herpes simplex virus thymidine kinase polyadenylation signal (Cole and Stacy, 1985)
   4698..4714    -  polyA_signal   bGH poly(A) signal (fragment): bovine growth hormone polyadenylation signal
   4936..5524    +  rep_origin     ori: high-copy-number ColE1/pMB1/pBR322/pUC origin of replication
>Addgene plasmid #57215 | PS-CFP2-CCPB1-C-18 | addgene full sequence | sequence record 218706 | Addgene NGS Result
TTCTTTCCTGCGTTATCCCCTGATTCTGTGGATAACCGTATTACCGCCATGCATTAGTTATTAATAGTAA
TCAATTACGGGGTCATTAGTTCATAGCCCATATATGGAGTTCCGCGTTACATAACTTACGGTAAATGGCC
CGCCTGGCTGACCGCCCAACGACCCCCGCCCATTGACGTCAATAATGACGTATGTTCCCATAGTAACGCC
AATAGGGACTTTCCATTGACGTCAATGGGTGGAGTATTTACGGTAAACTGCCCACTTGGCAGTACATCAA
GTGTATCATATGCCAAGTACGCCCCCTATTGACGTCAATGACGGTAAATGGCCCGCCTGGCATTATGCCC
AGTACATGACCTTATGGGACTTTCCTACTTGGCAGTACATCTACGTATTAGTCATCGCTATTACCATGGT
GATGCGGTTTTGGCAGTACATCAATGGGCGTGGATAGCGGTTTGACTCACGGGGATTTCCAAGTCTCCAC
CCCATTGACGTCAATGGGAGTTTGTTTTGGCACCAAAATCAACGGGACTTTCCAAAATGTCGTAACAACT
CCGCCCCATTGACGCAAATGGGCGGTAGGCGTGTACGGTGGGAGGTCTATATAAGCAGAGCTGGTTTAGT
GAACCGTCAGATCCGCTAGCGCTACCGGTCGCCACCATGAGCAAGGGCGCCGAGCTGTTCACCGGCATCG
TGCCCATCCTGATCGAGCTGAATGGCGATGTGAATGGCCACAAGTTCAGCGTGAGCGGCGAGGGCGAGGG
CGATGCCACCTACGGCAAGCTGACCCTGAAGTTCATCTGCACCACCGGCAAGCTGCCTGTGCCCTGGCCC
ACCCTGGTGGCCACCCTGAGCTACGGCGTGCAGTGCTTCTCACGCTACCCCGATCACATGAAGCAGCACG
ACTTCTTCAAGAGCGCCATGCCTGAGGGCTACATCCAGGAGCGCACCATCTTCTTCGAGGATGACGGCAA
CTACAAGACGCGCGCCGAGGTGAAGTTCGAGGGCGATACCCTGGTGAGTCGCATCGAGCTGACCGGCACT
GATTTCAAGGAGGATGGCAACATCCTGGGCAATAAGATGGAGTACAACTACAACGCCACCAATGTGTACA
TCGTGGCCGACAAGGCCAGGAATGGCATCAAGGTGAACTTCAAGGTCCGCCACAACATCAAGGATGGCAG
CGTGCAGCTGGCCGACCACTACCAGCAGAATACCCCCATCGGCGATGGCCCTGTGCTGCTGCCCGATAAC
CACTACCTGTCCACCCAGAGCGCCCTGTCCAAGGACCCCAACGAGAAGCGCGATCACATGATCTACCTCG
AGTTCGTGACCGCCGCCGCCATCACCCACGGCATGGATGAGCTGTACAAGTCCGGACTCAGATCTCGAGA
GTCCAGTGGATATTCGTCTCGGTCGGGTGGAAGCAGTGACCAGCAGCTGGATTGTGCCTTGGATTTGATG
AGGCGTCTGCCTCCGCAGCAGATAGAGAAGAATCTCAGTGACCTCATTGACTTGGTCCCAAGCCTCTGTG
AAGATCTCCTCTCCTCTGTTGATCAGCCATTGAAGATTGCACGAGATAAGGTGGTAGGAAAAGACTATCT
ATTGTGTGACTACAACAGAGATGGAGACTCGTATAGATCACCGTGGAGTAACAAGTATGATCCTCCCCTG
GAAGACGGTGCCATGCCATCTGCTCGCCTGCGCAAGCTGGAGGTGGAAGCCAACAATGCCTTTGACCAGT
ATAGAGACTTGTATTTCGAAGGTGGAGTCTCCTCTGTCTACCTCTGGGATCTGGATCATGGTTTTGCCGG
TGTGATCCTCATTAAGAAAGCTGGAGATGGATCAAAGAAGATTAAGGGATGCTGGGATTCCATCCACGTG
GTGGAGGTTCAGGAGAAATCCAGCGGCCGTACTGCTCATTACAAGCTGACCTCCACAGTGATGCTGTGGC
TGCAGACTAATAAAACTGGTTCTGGTACCATGAACCTTGGCGGGAGCCTCACCAGACAGATGGAGAAAGA
TGAGACTGTGAGCGACTCTTCTCCGCACATAGCCAATATTGGACGCTTGGTAGAGGACATGGAAAACAAA
ATCAGAAGTACACTGAATGAGATTTATTTTGGAAAAACAAAGGACATCGTGAATGGGCTGAGATCTATTG
ATGCTATCCCCGACAACCAAAAGTATAAGCAGTTGCAGAGGGAACTTTCTCAAGTGTTGACCCAGCGCCA
GATCTACATCCAGCCTGATAACTAAGAATTCTGCAGTCGACGGTACCGCGGGCCCGGGATCCACCGGATC
TAGATAACTGATCATAATCAGCCATACCACATTTGTAGAGGTTTTACTTGCTTTAAAAAACCTCCCACAC
CTCCCCCTGAACCTGAAACATAAAATGAATGCAATTGTTGTTGTTAACTTGTTTATTGCAGCTTATAATG
GTTACAAATAAAGCAATAGCATCACAAATTTCACAAATAAAGCATTTTTTTCACTGCATTCTAGTTGTGG
TTTGTCCAAACTCATCAATGTATCTTAACGCGTAAATTGTAAGCGTTAATATTTTGTTAAAATTCGCGTT
AAATTTTTGTTAAATCAGCTCATTTTTTAACCAATAGGCCGAAATCGGCAAAATCCCTTATAAATCAAAA
GAATAGACCGAGATAGGGT
[37 nt withheld, positions 2680-2716]
AAAGAACGTGGACTCCAACGTCAAAGG
[49 nt withheld, positions 2744-2792]
T
[91 nt withheld, positions 2794-2884]
G
[124 nt withheld, positions 2886-3009]
CAGGTGGCACTTTTCGGGGAAATGTGCGCGGAACCCCTATTTGTTTATTTTTCTAAATACATTCAAATAT
GTATCCGCTCATGAGACAATAACCCTGATAAATGCTTCAATAATATTGAAAAAGGAAGAGTCCTGAGGCG
GAAAGAACCAGCTGTGGAATGTGTGTCAGTTAGGGTGTGGAAAGTCCCCAGGCTCCCCAGCAGGCAGAAG
TATGCAAAGCATGCATCTCAATTAGTCAGCAACCAGGTGTGGAAAGTCCCCAGGCTCCCCAGCAGGCAGA
AGTATGCAAAGCATGCATCTCAATTAGTCAGCAACCATAGTCCCGCCCCTAACTCCGCCCATCCCGCCCC
TAACTCCGCCCAGTTCCGCCCATTCTCCGCCCCATGGCTGACTAATTTTTTTTATTTATGCAGAGGCCGA
GGCCGCCTCGGCCTCTGAGCTATTCCAGAAGTAGTGAGGAGGCTTTTTTGGAGGCCTAGGCTTTTGCAAA
GATCGATCAAGAGACAGGATGAGGATCGTTTCGCATGATTGAACAAGATGGATTGCACGCAGGTTCTCCG
GCCGCTTGGGTGGAGAGGCTATTCGGCTATGACTGGGCACAACAGACAATCGGCTGCTCTGATGCCGCCG
TGTTCCGGCTGTCAGCGCAGGGGCGCCCGGTTCTTTTTGTCAAGACCGACCTGTCCGGTGCCCTGAATGA
ACTGCAAGACGAGGCAGCGCGGCTATCGTGGCTGGCCACGACGGGCGTTCCTTGCGCAGCTGTGCTCGAC
GTTGTCACTGAAGCGGGAAGGGACTGGCTGCTATTGGGCGAAGTGCCGGGGCAGGATCTCCTGTCATCTC
ACCTTGCTCCTGCCGAGAAAGTATCCATCATGGCTGATGCAATGCGGCGGCTGCATACGCTTGATCCGGC
TACCTGCCCATTCGACCACCAAGCGAAACATCGCATCGAGCGAGCACGTACTCGGATGGAAGCCGGTCTT
GTCGATCAGGATGATCTGGACGAAGAGCATCAGGGGCTCGCGCCAGCCGAACTGTTCGCCAGGCTCAAGG
CGAGCATGCCCGACGGCGAGGATCTCGTCGTGACCCATGGCGATGCCTGCTTGCCGAATATCATGGTGGA
AAATGGCCGCTTTTCTGGATTCATCGACTGTGGCCGGCTGGGTGTGGCGGACCGCTATCAGGACATAGCG
TTGGCTACCCGTGATATTGCTGAAGAGCTTGGCGGCGAATGGGCTGACCGCTTCCTCGTGCTTTACGGTA
TCGCCGCTCCCGATTCGCAGCGCATCGCCTTCTATCGCCTTCTTGACGAGTTCTTCTGAGCGGGACTCTG
GGGTTCGAAATGACCGACCAAGCGACGCCCAACCTGCCATCACGAGATTTCGATTCCACCGCCGCCTTCT
ATGAAAGGTTGGGCTTCGGAATCGTTTTCCGGGACGCCGGCTGGATGATCCTCCAGCGCGGGGATCTCAT
GCTGGAGTTCTTCGCCCACCCTAGGGGGAGGCTAACTGAAACACGGAAGGAGACAATACCGGAAGGAACC
CGCGCTATGACGGCAATAAAAAGACAGAATAAAACGCACGGTGTTGGGTCGTTTGTTCATAAACGCGGGG
TTCGGTCCCAGGGCTGGCACTCTGTCGATACCCCACCGAGACCCCATTGGGGCCAATACGCCCGCGTTTC
TTCCTTTTCCCCACCCCACCCCCCAAGTTCGGGTGAAGGCCCAGGGCTCGCAGCCAACGTCGGGGCGGCA
GGCCCTGCCATAGCCTCAGGTTACTCATATATACTTTAGATTGATTTAAAACTTCATTTTTAATTTAAAA
GGATCTAGGTGAAGATCCTTTTTGATAATCTCATGACCAAAATCCCTTAACGTGAGTTTTCGTTCCACTG
AGCGTCAGACCCCGTAGAAAAGATCAAAGGATCTTCTTGAGATCCTTTTTTTCTGCGCGTAATCTGCTGC
TTGCAAACAAAAAAACCACCGCTACCAGCGGTGGTTTGTTTGCCGGATCAAGAGCTACCAACTCTTTTTC
CGAAGGTAACTGGCTTCAGCAGAGCGCAGATACCAAATACTGTTCTTCTAGTGTAGCCGTAGTTAGGCCA
CCACTTCAAGAACTCTGTAGCACCGCCTACATACCTCGCTCTGCTAATCCTGTTACCAGTGGCTGCTGCC
AGTGGCGATAAGTCGTGTCTTACCGGGTTGGACTCAAGACGATAGTTACCGGATAAGGCGCAGCGGTCGG
GCTGAACGGGGGGTTCGTGCACACAGCCCAGCTTGGAGCGAACGACCTACACCGAACTGAGATACCTACA
GCGTGAGCTATGAGAAAGCGCCACGCTTCCCGAAGGGAGAAAGGCGGACAGGTATCCGGTAAGCGGCAGG
GTCGGAACAGGAGAGCGCACGAGGGAGCTTCCAGGGGGAAACGCCTGGTATCTTTATAGTCCTGTCGGGT
TTCGCCACCTCTGACTTGAGCGTCGATTTTTGTGATGCTCGTCAGGGGGGCGGAGCCTATGGAAAAACGC
CAGCAACGCGGCCTTTTTACGGTTCCTGGCCTTTTGCTGGCCTTTTGCTCACATG
