>Addgene plasmid #57215 | PS-CFP2-CCPB1-C-18 | depositor partial sequence | sequence record 88355 | insert sequence
CGTCAGATCCGCTAGCGCTACCGGTCGCCACCATGAGCAAGGGCGCCGAGCTGTTCACCGGCATCGTGCC
CATCCTGATCGAGCTGAATGGCGATGTGAATGGCCACAAGTTCAGCGTGAGCGGCGAGGGCGAGGGCGAT
GCCACCTACGGCAAGCTGACCCTGAAGTTCATCTGCACCACCGGCAAGCTGCCTGTGCCCTGGCCCACCC
TGGTGGCCACCCTGAGCTACGGCGTGCAGTGCTTCTCACGCTACCCCGATCACATGAAGCAGCACGACTT
CTTCAAGAGCGCCATGCCTGAGGGCTACATCCAGGAGCGCACCATCTTCTTCGAGGATGACGGCAACTAC
AAGACGCGCGCCGAGGTGAAGTTCGAGGGCGATACCCTGGTGAGTCGCATCGAGCTGACCGGCACTGATT
TCAAGGAGGATGGCAACATCCTGGGCAATAAGATGGAGTACAACTACAACGCCACCAATGTGTACATCGT
GGCCGACAAGGCCAGGAATGGCATCAAGGTGAACTTCAAGGTCCGCCACAACATCAAGGATGGCAGCGTG
CAGCTGGCCGACCACTACCAGCAGAATACCCCCATCGGCGATGGCCCTGTGCTGCTGCCCGATAACCACT
ACCTGTCCACCCAGAGCGCCCTGTCCAAGGACCCCAACGAGAAGCGCGATCACATGATCTACCTCGAGTT
CGTGACCGCCGCCGCCATCACCCACGGCATGGATGAGCTGTACAAGTCCGGACTCAGATCTCGAGAGTCC
AGTGGATATTCGTCTCGGTCGGGTGGAAGCAGTGACCAGCAGCTGGATTGTGCCTTGGATTTGATGAGGC
GTCTGCCTCCGCAGCAGATAGAGAAGAATCTCAGTGACCTCATTGACTTGGTCCCAAGCCTCTGTGAAGA
TCTCCTCTCCTCTGTTGATCAGCCATTGAAGATTGCACGAGATAAGGTGGTAGGAAAAGACTATCTATTG
TGTGACTACAACAGAGATGGAGACTCGTATAGATCACCGTGGAGTAACAAGTATGATCCTCCCCTGGAAG
ACGGTGCCATGCCATCTGCTCGCCTGCGCAAGCTGGAGGTGGAAGCCAACAATGCCTTTGACCAGTATAG
AGACTTGTATTTCGAAGGTGGAGTCTCCTCTGTCTACCTCTGGGATCTGGATCATGGTTTTGCCGGTGTG
ATCCTCATTAAGAAAGCTGGAGATGGATCAAAGAAGATTAAGGGATGCTGGGATTCCATCCACGTGGTGG
AGGTTCAGGAGAAATCCAGCGGCCGTACTGCTCATTACAAGCTGACCTCCACAGTGATGCTGTGGCTGCA
GACTAATAAAACTGGTTCTGGTACCATGAACCTTGGCGGGAGCCTCACCAGACAGATGGAGAAAGATGAG
ACTGTGAGCGACTCTTCTCCGCACATAGCCAATATTGGACGCTTGGTAGAGGACATGGAAAACAAAATCA
GAAGTACACTGAATGAGATTTATTTTGGAAAAACAAAGGACATCGTGAATGGGCTGAGATCTATTGATGC
TATCCCCGACAACCAAAAGTATAAGCAGTTGCAGAGGGAACTTTCTCAAGTGTTGACCCAGCGCCAGATC
TACATCCAGCCTGATAACTAAGAATTCTGCAGTCGACGGTACCGCGGGCCCGGGATCCACCGGATCTAGA
TAACTGAT
